>Addgene plasmid #143677 | TFORF2926 | addgene full sequence | sequence record 400434 | Addgene NGS Result
TTAATGTAGTCTTATGCAATACTCTTGTAGTCTTGCAACATGGTAACGATGAGTTAGCAACATGCCTTAC
AAGGAGAGAAAAAGCACCGTGCATGCCGATTGGTGGAAGTAAGGTGGTACGATCGTGCCTTATTAGGAAG
GCAACAGACGGGTCTGACATGGATTGGACGAACCACTGAATTGCCGCATTGCAGAGATATTGTATTTAAG
TGCCTAGCTCGATACATAAACGGGTCTCTCTGGTTAGACCAGATCTGAGCCTGGGAGCTCTCTGGCTAAC
TAGGGAACCCACTGCTTAAGCCTCAATAAAGCTTGCCTTGAGTGCTTCAAGTAGTGTGTGCCCGTCTGTT
GTGTGACTCTGGTAACTAGAGATCCCTCAGACCCTTTTAGTCAGTGTGGAAAATCTCTAGCAGTGGCGCC
CGAACAGGGACTTGAAAGCGAAAGGGAAACCAGAGGAGCTCTCTCGACGCAGGACTCGGCTTGCTGAAGC
GCGCACGGCAAGAGGCGAGGGGCGGCGACTGGTGAGTACGCCAAAAATTTTGACTAGCGGAGGCTAGAAG
GAGAGAGATGGGTGCGAGAGCGTCAGTATTAAGCGGGGGAGAATTAGATCGCGATGGGAAAAAATTCGGT
TAAGGCCAGGGGGAAAGAAAAAATATAAATTAAAACATATAGTATGGGCAAGCAGGGAGCTAGAACGATT
CGCAGTTAATCCTGGCCTGTTAGAAACATCAGAAGGCTGTAGACAAATACTGGGACAGCTACAACCATCC
CTTCAGACAGGATCAGAAGAACTTAGATCATTATATAATACAGTAGCAACCCTCTATTGTGTGCATCAAA
GGATAGAGATAAAAGACACCAAGGAAGCTTTAGACAAGATAGAGGAAGAGCAAAACAAAAGTAAGACCAC
CGCACAGCAAGCGGCCGCTGATCTTCAGACCTGGAGGAGGAGATATGAGGGACAATTGGAGAAGTGAATT
ATATAAATATAAAGTAGTAAAAATTGAACCATTAGGAGTAGCACCCACCAAGGCAAAGAGAAGAGTGGTG
CAGAGAGAAAAAAGAGCAGTGGGAATAGGAGCTTTGTTCCTTGGGTTCTTGGGAGCAGCAGGAAGCACTA
TGGGCGCAGCGTCAATGACGCTGACGGTACAGGCCAGACAATTATTGTCTGGTATAGTGCAGCAGCAGAA
CAATTTGCTGAGGGCTATTGAGGCGCAACAGCATCTGTTGCAACTCACAGTCTGGGGCATCAAGCAGCTC
CAGGCAAGAATCCTGGCTGTGGAAAGATACCTAAAGGATCAACAGCTCCTGGGGATTTGGGGTTGCTCTG
GAAAACTCATTTGCACCACTGCTGTGCCTTGGAATGCTAGTTGGAGTAATAAATCTCTGGAACAGATTTG
GAATCACACGACCTGGATGGAGTGGGACAGAGAAATTAACAATTACACAAGCTTAATACACTCCTTAATT
GAAGAATCGCAAAACCAGCAAGAAAAGAATGAACAAGAATTATTGGAATTAGATAAATGGGCAAGTTTGT
GGAATTGGTTTAACATAACAAATTGGCTGTGGTATATAAAATTATTCATAATGATAGTAGGAGGCTTGGT
AGGTTTAAGAATAGTTTTTGCTGTACTTTCTATAGTGAATAGAGTTAGGCAGGGATATTCACCATTATCG
TTTCAGACCCACCTCCCAACCCCGAGGGGACCCATGCATTGCATCTCAATTAGTCAGCAACCAGGTGTGG
AAAGTCCCCAGGCTCCCCAGCAGGCAGAAGTATGCAAAGCATGCGTCTCAATTAGTCAGCAACCATAGTC
CCGCCCCTAACTCCGCCCATCCCGCCCCTAACTCCGCCCAGTTCCGCCCATTCTCCGCCCCATGGCTGAC
TAATTTTTTTTATTTATGCAGAGGCCGAGGCCGCCTCGGCCTCTGAGCTATTCCAGAAGTAGTGAGGAGG
CTTTTTTGGAGGCCTAGGCTTTTGCAAAAAGCTTTCTAGAGGTACCACCGGAGCTTACCATGACCGAGTA
CAAGCCCACGGTGCGCCTCGCCACCCGCGACGACGTCCCCAGGGCCGTACGCACCCTCGCCGCCGCGTTC
GCCGACTACCCCGCCACGCGCCACACCGTCGATCCGGACCGCCACATCGAGCGGGTCACCGAGCTGCAAG
AACTCTTCCTCACGCGCGTCGGGCTCGACATCGGCAAGGTGTGGGTCGCGGACGACGGCGCCGCCGTGGC
GGTCTGGACCACGCCGGAGAGCGTCGAAGCGGGGGCGGTGTTCGCCGAGATCGGCCCGCGCATGGCCGAG
TTGAGCGGTTCCCGGCTGGCCGCGCAGCAACAGATGGAAGGCCTCCTGGCGCCGCACCGGCCCAAGGAGC
CCGCGTGGTTCCTGGCCACCGTCGGCGTCTCGCCCGACCACCAGGGCAAGGGTCTGGGCAGCGCCGTCGT
GCTCCCCGGAGTGGAGGCGGCCGAGCGCGCCGGGGTGCCCGCCTTCCTGGAGACCTCCGCGCCCCGCAAC
CTCCCCTTCTACGAGCGGCTCGGCTTCACCGTCACCGCCGACGTCGAGGTGCCCGAAGGACCGCGCACCT
GGTGCATGACCCGCAAGCCCGGTGCCAGTTAACGAATTCTAGATCTTGAGACAAATGGCAGTATTCATCC
ACAATTTTAAAAGAAAAGGGGGGATTGGGGGGTACAGTGCAGGGGAAAGAATAGTAGACATAATAGCAAC
AGACATACAAACTAAAGAATTACAAAAACAAATTACAAAAATTCAAAATTTTCGGGTTTATTACAGGGAC
AGCAGAGATCCACTTTGGCGCCGGCTCGAGGCCTGCAGGTGCAAAGATGGATAAAGTTTTAAACAGAGAG
GAATCTTTGCAGCTAATGGACCTTCTAGGTCTTGAAAGGAGTGGGAATTGGCTCCGGTGCCCGTCAGTGG
GCAGAGCGCACATCGCCCACAGTCCCCGAGAAGTTGGGGGGAGGGGTCGGCAATTGAACCGGTGCCTAGA
GAAGGTGGCGCGGGGTAAACTGGGAAAGTGATGTCGTGTACTGGCTCCGCCTTTTTCCCGAGGGTGGGGG
AGAACCGTATATAAGTGCAGTAGTCGCCGTGAACGTTCTTTTTCGCAACGGGTTTGCCGCCAGAACACAG
GTAAGTGCCGTGTGTGGTTCCCGCGGGCCTGGCCTCTTTACGGGTTATGGCCCTTGCGTGCCTTGAATTA
CTTCCACCTGGCTGCAGTACGTGATTCTTGATCCCGAGCTTCGGGTTGGAAGTGGGTGGGAGAGTTCGAG
GCCTTGCGCTTAAGGAGCCCCTTCGCCTCGTGCTTGAGTTGAGGCCTGGCCTGGGCGCTGGGGCCGCCGC
GTGCGAATCTGGTGGCACCTTCGCGCCTGTCTCGCTGCTTTCGATAAGTCTCTAGCCATTTAAAATTTTT
GATGACCTGCTGCGACGCTTTTTTTCTGGCAAGATAGTCTTGTAAATGCGGGCCAAGATCTGCACACTGG
TATTTCGGTTTTTGGGGCCGCGGGCGGCGACGGGGCCCGTGCGTCCCAGCGCACATGTTCGGCGAGGCGG
GGCCTGCGAGCGCGGCCACCGAGAATCGGACGGGGGTAGTCTCAAGCTGGCCGGCCTGCTCTGGTGCCTG
GCCTCGCGCCGCCGTGTATCGCCCCGCCCTGGGCGGCAAGGCTGGCCCGGTCGGCACCAGTTGCGTGAGC
GGAAAGATGGCCGCTTCCCGGCCCTGCTGCAGGGAGCTCAAAATGGAGGACGCGGCGCTCGGGAGAGCGG
GCGGGTGAGTCACCCACACAAAGGAAAAGGGCCTTTCCGTCCTCAGCCGTCGCTTCATGTGACTCCACGG
AGTACCGGGCGCCGTCCAGGCACCTCGATTAGTTCTCGAGCTTTTGGAGTACGTCGTCTTTAGGTTGGGG
GGAGGGGTTTTATGCGATGGAGTTTCCCCACACTGAGTGGGTGGAGACTGAAGTTAGGCCAGCTTGGCAC
TTGATGTAATTCTCCTTGGAATTTGCCCTTTTTGAGTTTGGATCTTGGTTCATTCTCAAGCCTCAGACAG
TGGTTCAAAGTTTTTTTCTTCCATTTCAGGTGTCGTGAGGCTAGCACCGCCACCATGGGTTCCCCCGCCG
CCCCGGAGGGAGCGCTGGGCTACGTCCGCGAGTTCACTCGCCACTCCTCCGACGTGCTGGGCAACCTCAA
CGAGCTGCGCCTGCGCGGGATCCTCACTGACGTCACGCTGCTGGTTGGCGGGCAACCCCTCAGAGCACAC
AAGGCAGTTCTCATCGCCTGCAGTGGCTTCTTCTATTCAATTTTCCGGGGCCGTGCGGGAGTCGGGGTGG
ACGTGCTCTCTCTGCCCGGGGGTCCCGAAGCGAGAGGCTTCGCCCCTCTATTGGACTTCATGTACACTTC
GCGCCTGCGCCTCTCTCCAGCCACTGCACCAGCAGTCCTAGCGGCCGCCACCTATTTGCAGATGGAGCAC
GTGGTCCAGGCATGCCACCGCTTCATCCAGGCCAGCTATGAACCTCTGGGCATCTCCCTGCGCCCCCTGG
AAGCAGAACCCCCAACACCCCCAACGGCCCCTCCACCAGGTAGTCCCAGGCGCTCCGAAGGACACCCAGA
CCCACCTACTGAATCTCGAAGCTGCAGTCAAGGCCCCCCCAGTCCAGCCAGCCCTGACCCCAAGGCCTGC
AACTGGAAAAAGTACAAGTACATCGTGCTAAACTCTCAGGCCTCCCAAGCAGGGAGCCTGGTCGGGGAGA
GAAGTTCTGGTCAACCTTGCCCCCAAGCCAGGCTCCCCAGTGGAGACGAGGCCTCCAGCAGCAGCAGCAG
CAGCAGCAGCAGCAGTGAAGAAGGACCCATTCCTGGTCCCCAGAGCAGGCTCTCTCCAACTGCTGCCACT
GTGCAGTTCAAATGTGGGGCTCCAGCCAGTACCCCCTACCTCCTCACATCCCAGGCTCAAGACACCTCTG
GATCACCCTCTGAACGGGCTCGTCCACTACCGGGAAGTGAATTTTTCAGCTGCCAGAACTGTGAGGCTGT
GGCAGGGTGCTCATCGGGGCTGGACTCCTTGGTTCCTGGGGACGAAGACAAACCCTATAAGTGTCAGCTG
TGCCGGTCTTCGTTCCGCTACAAGGGCAACCTTGCCAGTCATCGTACAGTGCACACAGGGGAAAAGCCTT
ACCACTGCTCAATCTGCGGAGCCCGTTTTAACCGGCCAGCAAACCTGAAAACGCACAGCCGCATCCATTC
GGGAGAGAAGCCGTATAAGTGTGAGACGTGCGGCTCGCGCTTTGTACAGGTGGCACATCTGCGGGCGCAC
GTGCTGATCCACACCGGGGAGAAGCCCTACCCTTGCCCTACCTGCGGAACCCGCTTCCGCCACCTGCAGA
CCCTCAAGAGCCACGTTCGCATCCACACCGGAGAGAAGCCTTACCACTGCGACCCCTGTGGCCTGCATTT
CCGGCACAAGAGTCAACTGCGGCTGCATCTGCGCCAGAAACACGGAGCTGCTACCAACACCAAAGTGCAC
TACCACATTCTCGGGGGGCCCTAGTAATGAACTAGTCCGTAACTTGAAAGTATTTCGATTTCTTGGCTTT
ATATATCTTGTGGAAAGGACGAGACGATCCGCAAGTGACACTACCGACGCGTTAAGTCGACAATCAACCT
CTGGATTACAAAATTTGTGAAAGATTGACTGGTATTCTTAACTATGTTGCTCCTTTTACGCTATGTGGAT
ACGCTGCTTTAATGCCTTTGTATCATGCTATTGCTTCCCGTATGGCTTTCATTTTCTCCTCCTTGTATAA
ATCCTGGTTGCTGTCTCTTTATGAGGAGTTGTGGCCCGTTGTCAGGCAACGTGGCGTGGTGTGCACTGTG
TTTGCTGACGCAACCCCCACTGGTTGGGGCATTGCCACCACCTGTCAGCTCCTTTCCGGGACTTTCGCTT
TCCCCCTCCCTATTGCCACGGCGGAACTCATCGCCGCCTGCCTTGCCCGCTGCTGGACAGGGGCTCGGCT
GTTGGGCACTGACAATTCCGTGGTGTTGTCGGGGAAATCATCGTCCTTTCCTTGGCTGCTCGCCTGTGTT
GCCACCTGGATTCTGCGCGGGACGTCCTTCTGCTACGTCCCTTCGGCCCTCAATCCAGCGGACCTTCCTT
CCCGCGGCCTGCTGCCGGCTCTGCGGCCTCTTCCGCGTCTTCGCCTTCGCCCTCAGACGAGTCGGATCTC
CCTTTGGGCCGCCTCCCCGCGTCGACTTTAAGACCAATGACTTACAAGGCAGCTGTAGATCTTAGCCACT
TTTTAAAAGAAAAGGGGGGACTGGAAGGGCTAATTCACTCCCAACGAAGACAAGATCTGCTTTTTGCTTG
TACTGGGTCTCTCTGGTTAGACCAGATCTGAGCCTGGGAGCTCTCTGGCTAACTAGGGAACCCACTGCTT
AAGCCTCAATAAAGCTTGCCTTGAGTGCTTCAAGTAGTGTGTGCCCGTCTGTTGTGTGACTCTGGTAACT
AGAGATCCCTCAGACCCTTTTAGTCAGTGTGGAAAATCTCTAGCAGTACGTATAGTAGTTCATGTCATCT
TATTATTCAGTATTTATAACTTGCAAAGAAATGAATATCAGAGAGTGAGAGGAACTTGTTTATTGCAGCT
TATAATGGTTACAAATAAAGCAATAGCATCACAAATTTCACAAATAAAGCATTTTTTTCACTGCATTCTA
GTTGTGGTTTGTCCAAACTCATCAATGTATCTTATCATGTCTGGCTCTAGCTATCCCGCCCCTAACTCCG
CCCATCCCGCCCCTAACTCCGCCCAGTTCCGCCCATTCTCCGCCCCATGGCTGACTAATTTTTTTTATTT
ATGCAGAGGCCGAGGCCGCCTCGGCCTCTGAGCTATTCCAGAAGTAGTGAGGAGGCTTTTTTGGAGGCCT
AGGGACGTACCCAATTCGCCCTATAGTGAGTCGTATTACGCGCGCTCACTGGCCGTCGTTTTACAACGTC
GTGACTGGGAAAACCCTGGCGTTACCCAACTTAATCGCCTTGCAGCACATCCCCCTTTCGCCAGCTGGCG
TAATAGCGAAGAGGCCCGCACCGATCGCCCTTCCCAACAGTTGCGCAGCCTGAATGGCGAATGGG
[124 nt withheld, positions 7136-7259]
C
[91 nt withheld, positions 7261-7351]
A
[49 nt withheld, positions 7353-7401]
CCTTTGACGTTGGAGTCCACGTTCTTT
[37 nt withheld, positions 7429-7465]
ACCCTATCTCGGTCTATTCTTTTGATTTATAAGGGATTTTGCCGATTTCGGCCTATTGGTTAAAAAATGA
GCTGATTTAACAAAAATTTAACGCGAATTTTAACAAAATATTAACGCTTACAATTTAGGTGGCACTTTTC
GGGGAAATGTGCGCGGAACCCCTATTTGTTTATTTTTCTAAATACATTCAAATATGTATCCGCTCATGAG
ACAATAACCCTGATAAATGCTTCAATAATATTGAAAAAGGAAGAGTATGAGTATTCAACATTTCCGTGTC
GCCCTTATTCCCTTTTTTGCGGCATTTTGCCTTCCTGTTTTTGCTCACCCAGAAACGCTGGTGAAAGTAA
AAGATGCTGAAGATCAGTTGGGTGCACGAGTGGGTTACATCGAACTGGATCTCAACAGCGGTAAGATCCT
TGAGAGTTTTCGCCCCGAAGAACGTTTTCCAATGATGAGCACTTTTAAAGTTCTGCTATGTGGCGCGGTA
TTATCCCGTATTGACGCCGGGCAAGAGCAACTCGGTCGCCGCATACACTATTCTCAGAATGACTTGGTTG
AGTACTCACCAGTCACAGAAAAGCATCTTACGGATGGCATGACAGTAAGAGAATTATGCAGTGCTGCCAT
AACCATGAGTGATAACACTGCGGCCAACTTACTTCTGACAACGATCGGAGGACCGAAGGAGCTAACCGCT
TTTTTGCACAACATGGGGGATCATGTAACTCGCCTTGATCGTTGGGAACCGGAGCTGAATGAAGCCATAC
CAAACGACGAGCGTGACACCACGATGCCTGTAGCAATGGCAACAACGTTGCGCAAACTATTAACTGGCGA
ACTACTTACTCTAGCTTCCCGGCAACAATTAATAGACTGGATGGAGGCGGATAAAGTTGCAGGACCACTT
CTGCGCTCGGCCCTTCCGGCTGGCTGGTTTATTGCTGATAAATCTGGAGCCGGTGAGCGTGGGTCTCGCG
GTATCATTGCAGCACTGGGGCCAGATGGTAAGCCCTCCCGTATCGTAGTTATCTACACGACGGGGAGTCA
GGCAACTATGGATGAACGAAATAGACAGATCGCTGAGATAGGTGCCTCACTGATTAAGCATTGGTAACTG
TCAGACCAAGTTTACTCATATATACTTTAGATTGATTTAAAACTTCATTTTTAATTTAAAAGGATCTAGG
TGAAGATCCTTTTTGATAATCTCATGACCAAAATCCCTTAACGTGAGTTTTCGTTCCACTGAGCGTCAGA
CCCCGTAGAAAAGATCAAAGGATCTTCTTGAGATCCTTTTTTTCTGCGCGTAATCTGCTGCTTGCAAACA
AAAAAACCACCGCTACCAGCGGTGGTTTGTTTGCCGGATCAAGAGCTACCAACTCTTTTTCCGAAGGTAA
CTGGCTTCAGCAGAGCGCAGATACCAAATACTGTTCTTCTAGTGTAGCCGTAGTTAGGCCACCACTTCAA
GAACTCTGTAGCACCGCCTACATACCTCGCTCTGCTAATCCTGTTACCAGTGGCTGCTGCCAGTGGCGAT
AAGTCGTGTCTTACCGGGTTGGACTCAAGACGATAGTTACCGGATAAGGCGCAGCGGTCGGGCTGAACGG
GGGGTTCGTGCACACAGCCCAGCTTGGAGCGAACGACCTACACCGAACTGAGATACCTACAGCGTGAGCT
ATGAGAAAGCGCCACGCTTCCCGAAGGGAGAAAGGCGGACAGGTATCCGGTAAGCGGCAGGGTCGGAACA
GGAGAGCGCACGAGGGAGCTTCCAGGGGGAAACGCCTGGTATCTTTATAGTCCTGTCGGGTTTCGCCACC
TCTGACTTGAGCGTCGATTTTTGTGATGCTCGTCAGGGGGGCGGAGCCTATGGAAAAACGCCAGCAACGC
GGCCTTTTTACGGTTCCTGGCCTTTTGCTGGCCTTTTGCTCACATGTTCTTTCCTGCGTTATCCCCTGAT
TCTGTGGATAACCGTATTACCGCCTTTGAGTGAGCTGATACCGCTCGCCGCAGCCGAACGACCGAGCGCA
GCGAGTCAGTGAGCGAGGAAGCGGAAGAGCGCCCAATACGCAAACCGCCTCTCCCCGCGCGTTGGCCGAT
TCATTAATGCAGCTGGCACGACAGGTTTCCCGACTGGAAAGCGGGCAGTGAGCGCAACGCAATTAATGTG
AGTTAGCTCACTCATTAGGCACCCCAGGCTTTACACTTTATGCTTCCGGCTCGTATGTTGTGTGGAATTG
TGAGCGGATAACAATTTCACACAGGAAACAGCTATGACCATGATTACGCCAAGCGCGCAATTAACCCTCA
CTAAAGGGAACAAAAGCTGGAGCTGCAAGC
Features (pLannotate 1.2.2; 31 found; start..end, strand, type, name):
      5..231     +  promoter       RSV promoter: Rous sarcoma virus enhancer/promoter
    232..412     +  LTR            5' LTR (truncated): truncated 5' long terminal repeat (LTR) from HIV-1
    459..584     +  misc_feature   HIV-1 Ψ: packaging signal of human immunodeficiency virus type 1
    568..931     +  CDS            HIV-1 gag (fragment): gag protein from human immunodeficiency virus 1; gag
   1077..1310    +  misc_feature   RRE: The Rev response element (RRE) of HIV-1 allows for Rev-dependent mRNA export from the nucleus to the cytoplasm.
   1687..1713    +  CDS            Rev (fragment): human immunodeficiency virus 1 (HIV-1) Rev protein; rev; enhances nuclear export of unspliced and incompletely spliced viral mRNAs
   1720..1743    +  promoter       SV40 promoter (fragment): SV40 early promoter
   1744..1815    +  promoter       SV40 promoter (fragment): SV40 enhancer and early promoter
   1839..1974    +  rep_origin     SV40 ori: SV40 origin of replication
   2020..2616    +  CDS            PuroR (fragment): puromycin N-acetyltransferase; pac from Streptomyces; confers resistance to puromycin
   2665..2782    +  misc_feature   cPPT/CTS: central polypurine tract and central termination sequence of HIV-1
   2847..2913    +  CDS            small t antigen (fragment): SV40 (simian virus 40) small t antigen
   2920..4098    +  promoter       EF-1α promoter: strong constitutive promoter for human elongation factor EF-1α
   4115..5551    +  CDS            BCL6B: BCL6B_HUMAN - Also known as BAZF, ZNF62. Experimental evidence at transcript level: Swiss-Prot protein existence level 2. Acts as a sequence-specific transcriptional repressor in association with BCL6. May function in a narrow stage or be related to some events in the early B-cell development. From Homo sapiens (Human).
   5567..5620    +  promoter       U6 promoter (fragment): RNA polymerase III promoter for human U6 snRNA
   5662..6250    +  misc_feature   WPRE: woodchuck hepatitis virus posttranscriptional regulatory element
   6301..6320    +  misc_feature   cPPT/CTS (fragment): central polypurine tract and central termination sequence of HIV-1
   6322..6555    +  LTR            3' LTR (ΔU3): self-inactivating 3' long terminal repeat (LTR) from HIV-1
   6633..6754    +  polyA_signal   SV40 poly(A) signal: SV40 polyadenylation signal
   6794..6929    +  rep_origin     SV40 ori: SV40 origin of replication
   6950..6968    -  promoter       T7 promoter: promoter for bacteriophage T7 RNA polymerase
   6976..7131    +  CDS            lacZα (fragment): LacZα fragment of β-galactosidase; lacZ fragment
   7136..7564    +  rep_origin     f1 ori (sequence partly withheld): f1 bacteriophage origin of replication; arrow indicates direction of (+) strand synthesis
   7617..7721    +  promoter       AmpR promoter: bla
   7722..8582    +  CDS            AmpR: β-lactamase; bla; confers resistance to ampicillin, carbenicillin, and related antibiotics
   8753..9341    +  rep_origin     ori: high-copy-number ColE1/pMB1/pBR322/pUC origin of replication
   9524..9616    +  CDS            lacI (fragment): lac repressor; lacI; The lac repressor binds to the lac operator to inhibit transcription in E. coli. This inhibition can be relieved by adding lactose or isopropyl-β-D-thiogalactopyranoside (IPTG).
   9629..9650    +  protein_bind   CAP binding site: CAP binding activates transcription in the presence of cAMP. E. coli catabolite activator protein
   9665..9695    +  promoter       lac promoter: promoter for the E. coli lac operon
   9703..9719    +  protein_bind   lac operator: The lac repressor binds to the lac operator to inhibit transcription in E. coli. This inhibition can be relieved by adding lactose or isopropyl-β-D-thiogalactopyranoside (IPTG). lac repressor encoded by lacI
   9764..9782    +  promoter       T3 promoter: promoter for bacteriophage T3 RNA polymerase
