[The description below was written by a language model from this plasmid's Addgene catalogue record and pLannotate feature annotations shown in this document.]
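Description:
TFORF2926 is a third-generation-style, self-inactivating lentiviral expression plasmid built on the pLX_TRC317 backbone, carrying the human transcription factor BCL6B (also known as BAZF, ZBTB28 or ZNF62), a sequence-specific transcriptional repressor. It belongs to a barcoded collection of transcription factor ORFs in which each clone carries a unique 24-bp barcode, so that the factor present in a given cell can be identified in pooled overexpression screens. The annotated sequence record is about 9.8 kb, consistent with the stated backbone and insert sizes. In bacteria the plasmid is maintained through a high-copy ColE1/pUC-type origin and ampicillin resistance (AmpR with its own promoter). An f1 origin and remnants of a lacZα/lac promoter cloning region flanked by T7 and T3 promoters are also present. The depositor notes that the plasmid can recombine, as is common for LTR-containing vectors.

The viral genome is transcribed from an RSV promoter fused to a truncated HIV-1 5' LTR, followed by the Ψ packaging signal with a partial gag sequence, the RRE for Rev-dependent nuclear export, and a cPPT/CTS. It ends in a ΔU3 3' LTR that inactivates LTR promoter activity after integration, with an SV40 polyadenylation signal downstream. Two expression units sit between the LTRs. An SV40 early promoter/origin drives puromycin N-acetyltransferase for selection of transduced mammalian cells, and a full EF-1α promoter drives the BCL6B ORF, with a WPRE downstream to enhance transcript stability and expression. The barcode itself is not annotated in the feature table. A short U6 promoter fragment is detected between the ORF and the WPRE, and its role is not stated in the record.
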