Addgene plasmid #143677: TFORF2926
Purpose: Lentiviral vector for overexpressing transcription factor ORFs with unique 24-bp barcodes. Barcodes facilitate identification of transcription factors in pooled screens.
Depositing lab: Feng Zhang. Depositing organization: Broad Institute. Publication: A transcription factor atlas of directed differentiation. Joung J, Ma S, Tay T, Geiger-Schuller KR, Kirchgatterer PC, Verdine VK, Guo B, Arias-Garcia MA, Allen WE, Singh A, Kuksenko O, Abudayyeh OO, Gootenberg JS, Fu Z, Macrae RK, Buenrostro JD, Regev A, Zhang F. Cell. 2023 Jan 5;186(1):209-229.e26. doi: 10.1016/j.cell.2022.11.026. PubMed 36608654.
Backbone
  Vector backbone: pLX_TRC317
  Backbone manufacturer: Broad Institute Genetic Perturbation Platform
  Backbone size w/o insert (bp): 8264
  Vector type: Mammalian Expression, Lentiviral
  Selectable markers: Puromycin
Growth in bacteria
  Bacterial resistance: Ampicillin, 100 μg/mL
  Growth temperature: 37°C
  Growth strain: NEB Stable
  Copy number: High Copy
Gene/Insert
  Gene/Insert name: BCL6B
  Species: H. sapiens (human)
  Insert size (bp): 1541
  Entrez Gene: BCL6B (a.k.a. BAZF, ZBTB28, ZNF62)
  Promoter: EF1a
  Cloning method: Unknown
  Sequencing primers: 5′ GGGTGGAGACTGAAGTTAGGCCAG; 3′ CACATAGCGTAAAAGGAGCAACATAG
Terms and licenses: Academic/Nonprofit Terms; Industry Terms: Not Available to Industry
Depositor comments: NM_181844,ENST00000293805 . The transcription factor ORF portion of this plasmid was synthesized by Genewiz. Please test multiple small colonies in case of plasmid recombination. To make this collection available in a timely manner, a portion of this collection was not fully sequenced by Addgene. If an Addgene verified full plasmid sequence is not available, please contact us prior to placing an order to request the full sequence.
How to cite: TFORF2926 was a gift from Feng Zhang (Addgene plasmid # 143677 ; http://n2t.net/addgene:143677 ; RRID:Addgene_143677)
