>Addgene plasmid #143677 | TFORF2926 | depositor partial sequence | sequence record 283161 | Insert
ACCGCCACCATGGGTTCCCCCGCCGCCCCGGAGGGAGCGCTGGGCTACGTCCGCGAGTTCACTCGCCACT
CCTCCGACGTGCTGGGCAACCTCAACGAGCTGCGCCTGCGCGGGATCCTCACTGACGTCACGCTGCTGGT
TGGCGGGCAACCCCTCAGAGCACACAAGGCAGTTCTCATCGCCTGCAGTGGCTTCTTCTATTCAATTTTC
CGGGGCCGTGCGGGAGTCGGGGTGGACGTGCTCTCTCTGCCCGGGGGTCCCGAAGCGAGAGGCTTCGCCC
CTCTATTGGACTTCATGTACACTTCGCGCCTGCGCCTCTCTCCAGCCACTGCACCAGCAGTCCTAGCGGC
CGCCACCTATTTGCAGATGGAGCACGTGGTCCAGGCATGCCACCGCTTCATCCAGGCCAGCTATGAACCT
CTGGGCATCTCCCTGCGCCCCCTGGAAGCAGAACCCCCAACACCCCCAACGGCCCCTCCACCAGGTAGTC
CCAGGCGCTCCGAAGGACACCCAGACCCACCTACTGAATCTCGAAGCTGCAGTCAAGGCCCCCCCAGTCC
AGCCAGCCCTGACCCCAAGGCCTGCAACTGGAAAAAGTACAAGTACATCGTGCTAAACTCTCAGGCCTCC
CAAGCAGGGAGCCTGGTCGGGGAGAGAAGTTCTGGTCAACCTTGCCCCCAAGCCAGGCTCCCCAGTGGAG
ACGAGGCCTCCAGCAGCAGCAGCAGCAGCAGCAGCAGCAGTGAAGAAGGACCCATTCCTGGTCCCCAGAG
CAGGCTCTCTCCAACTGCTGCCACTGTGCAGTTCAAATGTGGGGCTCCAGCCAGTACCCCCTACCTCCTC
ACATCCCAGGCTCAAGACACCTCTGGATCACCCTCTGAACGGGCTCGTCCACTACCGGGAAGTGAATTTT
TCAGCTGCCAGAACTGTGAGGCTGTGGCAGGGTGCTCATCGGGGCTGGACTCCTTGGTTCCTGGGGACGA
AGACAAACCCTATAAGTGTCAGCTGTGCCGGTCTTCGTTCCGCTACAAGGGCAACCTTGCCAGTCATCGT
ACAGTGCACACAGGGGAAAAGCCTTACCACTGCTCAATCTGCGGAGCCCGTTTTAACCGGCCAGCAAACC
TGAAAACGCACAGCCGCATCCATTCGGGAGAGAAGCCGTATAAGTGTGAGACGTGCGGCTCGCGCTTTGT
ACAGGTGGCACATCTGCGGGCGCACGTGCTGATCCACACCGGGGAGAAGCCCTACCCTTGCCCTACCTGC
GGAACCCGCTTCCGCCACCTGCAGACCCTCAAGAGCCACGTTCGCATCCACACCGGAGAGAAGCCTTACC
ACTGCGACCCCTGTGGCCTGCATTTCCGGCACAAGAGTCAACTGCGGCTGCATCTGCGCCAGAAACACGG
AGCTGCTACCAACACCAAAGTGCACTACCACATTCTCGGGGGGCCCTAGTAATGAACTAGTCCGTAACTT
GAAAGTATTTCGATTTCTTGGCTTTATATATCTTGTGGAAAGGACGAGACGATCCGCAAGTGACACTACC
G
