>Addgene plasmid #143677 | TFORF2926 | depositor partial sequence | sequence record 283162 | Barcode
GACGATCCGCAAGTGACACTACCG
